>Addgene plasmid #188333 | pJJS010 | addgene full sequence | sequence record 370755 | Addgene NGS Result
CACCTAAATTGTAAGCGTTAATATTTTGTTAAAATTCGCGTTAAATTTTTGTTAAATCAGCTCATTTTTT
AACCAATAGGCCGAAATCGGCAAAATCCCTTATAAATCAAAAGAATAGACCGAGATAGGGT
[37 nt withheld, positions 132-168]
AAAGAACGTGGACTCCAACGTCAAAGG
[49 nt withheld, positions 196-244]
T
[91 nt withheld, positions 246-336]
G
[124 nt withheld, positions 338-461]
CCCATTCGCCATTCAGGCTGCGCAACTGTTGGGAAGGGCGATCGGTGCGGGCCTCTTCGCTATTACGCCA
GCTGGCGAAAGGGGGATGTGCTGCAAGGCGATTAAGTTGGGTAACGCCAGGGTTTTCCCAGTCACGACGT
TGTAAAACGACGGCCAGTGAATTGTAATACGACTCACTATAGGGCGAATTGGGGCAGCGGTGGCAGTGGA
GGTACCGGCGGAAGCGGTATGGTCTCCGAGCTCATTAAAGAAAACATGCATATGAAGCTCTACATGGAGG
GAACCGTCAACAACCACCACTTCAAGTGCACCTCCGAGGGAGAGGGAAAGCCATACGAGGGAACCCAAAC
CATGCGTATCAAGGCCGTCGAGGGAGGACCACTCCCATTCGCCTTCGACATCCTCGCCACCTCCTTCATG
TACGGATCCAAGGTAAGTTTAAACATATATATACTAACTAACCCTGATTATTTAAATTTTCAGACCTTCA
TCAACCACACCCAAGGAATCCCAGACTTCTTCAAGCAATCCTTCCCAGAGGGATTCACCTGGGAGCGTGT
CACCACCTACGAGGACGGAGGAGTCCTCACCGCCACCCAAGACACCTCCCTCCAAGACGGATGCCTCATC
TACAACGTCAAGGTAAGTTTAAACAGTTCGGTACTAACTAACCATACATATTTAAATTTTCAGATCCGTG
GAGTCAACTTCCCATCCAACGGACCAGTCATGCAAAAGAAGACCCTCGGATGGGAGGCCTCCACCGAGAC
CCTCTACCCAGCCGACGGAGGACTTGAGGGACGTGCCGACATGGCCCTCAAGCTCGTCGGAGGAGGACAC
CTCATCTGCAACCTCAAGGTAAGTTTAAACATGATTTTACTAACTAACTAATCTGATTTAAATTTTCAGA
CCACCTACCGTTCCAAGAAGCCAGCCAAGAACCTCAAGATGCCAGGAGTCTACTACGTCGACCGTCGTCT
TGAGCGTATCAAGGAGGCCGACAAGGAGACCTACGTCGAGCAACACGAGGTCGCCGTCGCCCGTTACTGC
GACCTCCCATCCAAGCTCGGACACCGTAAGGGATTCTCCGAGACCGTCGACCTCATGCTCAACCTCCAAT
CCAACAAGGAGGGATCCGTCGACCTCAAGAACGTCTCCGCCGTCCCAAAGGAGAAGACCACCCTCAAGGT
AAGTTTAAACATATATATACTAACTAACCCTGATTATTTAAATTTTCAGGACCCATCCAAGCCACCAGCC
AAGGCCCAAGTCGTCGGATGGCCACCAGTCCGTAACTACCGTAAGAACATGATGACCCAACAAAAGACCT
CCTCCGCGGTGGAGCTCCAGCTTTTGTTCCCTTTAGTGAGGGTTAATTTCGAGCTTGGCGTAATCATGGT
CATAGCTGTTTCCTGTGTGAAATTGTTATCCGCTCACAATTCCACACAACATACGAGCCGGAAGCATAAA
GTGTAAAGCCTGGGGTGCCTAATGAGTGAGCTAACTCACATTAATTGCGTTGCGCTCACTGCCCGCTTTC
CAGTCGGGAAACCTGTCGTGCCAGCTGCATTAATGAATCGGCCAACGCGCGGGGAGAGGCGGTTTGCGTA
TTGGGCGCTCTTCCGCTTCCTCGCTCACTGACTCGCTGCGCTCGGTCGTTCGGCTGCGGCGAGCGGTATC
AGCTCACTCAAAGGCGGTAATACGGTTATCCACAGAATCAGGGGATAACGCAGGAAAGAACATGTGAGCA
AAAGGCCAGCAAAAGGCCAGGAACCGTAAAAAGGCCGCGTTGCTGGCGTTTTTCCATAGGCTCCGCCCCC
CTGACGAGCATCACAAAAATCGACGCTCAAGTCAGAGGTGGCGAAACCCGACAGGACTATAAAGATACCA
GGCGTTTCCCCCTGGAAGCTCCCTCGTGCGCTCTCCTGTTCCGACCCTGCCGCTTACCGGATACCTGTCC
GCCTTTCTCCCTTCGGGAAGCGTGGCGCTTTCTCATAGCTCACGCTGTAGGTATCTCAGTTCGGTGTAGG
TCGTTCGCTCCAAGCTGGGCTGTGTGCACGAACCCCCCGTTCAGCCCGACCGCTGCGCCTTATCCGGTAA
CTATCGTCTTGAGTCCAACCCGGTAAGACACGACTTATCGCCACTGGCAGCAGCCACTGGTAACAGGATT
AGCAGAGCGAGGTATGTAGGCGGTGCTACAGAGTTCTTGAAGTGGTGGCCTAACTACGGCTACACTAGAA
GAACAGTATTTGGTATCTGCGCTCTGCTGAAGCCAGTTACCTTCGGAAAAAGAGTTGGTAGCTCTTGATC
CGGCAAACAAACCACCGCTGGTAGCGGTGGTTTTTTTGTTTGCAAGCAGCAGATTACGCGCAGAAAAAAA
GGATCTCAAGAAGATCCTTTGATCTTTTCTACGGGGTCTGACGCTCAGTGGAACGAAAACTCACGTTAAG
GGATTTTGGTCATGAGATTATCAAAAAGGATCTTCACCTAGATCCTTTTAAATTAAAAATGAAGTTTTAA
ATCAATCTAAAGTATATATGAGTAAACTTGGTCTGACAGTTACCAATGCTTAATCAGTGAGGCACCTATC
TCAGCGATCTGTCTATTTCGTTCATCCATAGTTGCCTGACTCCCCGTCGTGTAGATAACTACGATACGGG
AGGGCTTACCATCTGGCCCCAGTGCTGCAATGATACCGCGAGACCCACGCTCACCGGCTCCAGATTTATC
AGCAATAAACCAGCCAGCCGGAAGGGCCGAGCGCAGAAGTGGTCCTGCAACTTTATCCGCCTCCATCCAG
TCTATTAATTGTTGCCGGGAAGCTAGAGTAAGTAGTTCGCCAGTTAATAGTTTGCGCAACGTTGTTGCCA
TTGCTACAGGCATCGTGGTGTCACGCTCGTCGTTTGGTATGGCTTCATTCAGCTCCGGTTCCCAACGATC
AAGGCGAGTTACATGATCCCCCATGTTGTGCAAAAAAGCGGTTAGCTCCTTCGGTCCTCCGATCGTTGTC
AGAAGTAAGTTGGCCGCAGTGTTATCACTCATGGTTATGGCAGCACTGCATAATTCTCTTACTGTCATGC
CATCCGTAAGATGCTTTTCTGTGACTGGTGAGTACTCAACCAAGTCATTCTGAGAATAGTGTATGCGGCG
ACCGAGTTGCTCTTGCCCGGCGTCAATACGGGATAATACCGCGCCACATAGCAGAACTTTAAAAGTGCTC
ATCATTGGAAAACGTTCTTCGGGGCGAAAACTCTCAAGGATCTTACCGCTGTTGAGATCCAGTTCGATGT
AACCCACTCGTGCACCCAACTGATCTTCAGCATCTTTTACTTTCACCAGCGTTTCTGGGTGAGCAAAAAC
AGGAAGGCAAAATGCCGCAAAAAAGGGAATAAGGGCGACACGGAAATGTTGAATACTCATACTCTTCCTT
TTTCAATATTATTGAAGCATTTATCAGGGTTATTGTCTCATGAGCGGATACATATTTGAATGTATTTAGA
AAAATAAACAAATAGGGGTTCCGCGCACATTTCCCCGAAAAGTGC
Features (pLannotate 1.2.2; 13 found; start..end, strand, type, name):
     33..461     -  rep_origin     f1 ori (sequence partly withheld): f1 bacteriophage origin of replication; arrow indicates direction of (+) strand synthesis
    466..623     -  CDS            lacZα (fragment): LacZα fragment of β-galactosidase; lacZ fragment
    626..644     +  promoter       T7 promoter: promoter for bacteriophage T7 RNA polymerase
    690..1538    +  CDS            mNeptune: mNeptune is a basic (constitutively fluorescent) far red fluorescent protein published in 2009, derived from Entacmaea quadricolor. It is reported to be a rapidly-maturing monomer with moderate acid sensitivity.
   1521..1805    +  CDS            IAA7 (fragment): IAA7_ARATH - Also known as AXR2. Experimental evidence at protein level: Swiss-Prot protein existence level 1. Aux/IAA proteins are short-lived transcriptional factors that function as repressors of early auxin response genes at low auxin concentrations. Repression is thought to result from the interaction with auxin response factors (ARFs), proteins that bind to the auxin- responsive promoter element (AuxRE). Formation of heterodimers with ARF proteins may alter their ability to modulate early auxin response genes expression. From Arabidopsis thaliana (Mouse-ear cress).
   1821..1839    -  promoter       T3 promoter: promoter for bacteriophage T3 RNA polymerase
   1884..1900    -  protein_bind   lac operator: The lac repressor binds to the lac operator to inhibit transcription in E. coli. This inhibition can be relieved by adding lactose or isopropyl-β-D-thiogalactopyranoside (IPTG). lac repressor encoded by lacI
   1908..1938    -  promoter       lac promoter: promoter for the E. coli lac operon
   1953..1974    -  protein_bind   CAP binding site: CAP binding activates transcription in the presence of cAMP. E. coli catabolite activator protein
   1987..2079    -  CDS            lacI (fragment): lac repressor; lacI; The lac repressor binds to the lac operator to inhibit transcription in E. coli. This inhibition can be relieved by adding lactose or isopropyl-β-D-thiogalactopyranoside (IPTG).
   2262..2850    -  rep_origin     ori: high-copy-number ColE1/pMB1/pBR322/pUC origin of replication
   3021..3881    -  CDS            AmpR: β-lactamase; bla; confers resistance to ampicillin, carbenicillin, and related antibiotics
   3882..3986    -  promoter       AmpR promoter: bla
