[The description below was written by a language model from this plasmid's Addgene catalogue record and pLannotate feature annotations shown in this document.]
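Description:
pJJS010 is a high-copy bacterial cloning plasmid built on pBluescript SK(+) that serves as a PCR template rather than as an expression vector in its own right. It is about 4.0 kb in total, propagates in E. coli through the pUC/ColE1-type origin, and is selected with ampicillin via the β-lactamase gene and its native promoter. The usual pBluescript elements are present: an f1 phage origin, flanking T7 and T3 promoters, and the lac promoter/operator region with a lacZα fragment interrupted by the cloned insert.

The roughly 1.1 kb insert, assembled by Gibson cloning, encodes a linker followed by the red fluorescent protein mKate2 fused to mIAA7, a compact auxin-inducible degron derived from the Arabidopsis Aux/IAA protein IAA7. The mKate2 portion was taken from an earlier C. elegans tagging plasmid. The automated annotation labels the fluorescent protein as mNeptune, a close relative of mKate2 from the same Entacmaea quadricolor lineage, so this most likely reflects sequence similarity rather than a different payload. The annotated reading frame is also longer than a typical fluorescent protein coding sequence, which may reflect introns in the worm-adapted version, although the record does not say so. No eukaryotic promoter or 3′ UTR is annotated, in keeping with a promoterless tag cassette.

In use, the cassette is amplified with primers carrying homology arms to produce repair templates for homology-directed repair in C. elegans. This knocks the tag in at an endogenous locus, so the tagged protein can be visualised by red fluorescence and depleted conditionally by adding auxin. Such depletion normally requires a strain expressing the TIR1 auxin receptor, which this plasmid does not supply.
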