Addgene plasmid #188333: pJJS010
Purpose: PCR template for repair templates to tag a gene with a mKate2 and mIAA7 AID degron using homology-directed repair for C. elegans.
Depositing lab: Mike Boxem. Depositing organization: Utrecht University. Publication: The mIAA7 degron improves auxin-mediated degradation in C. elegans. Sepers JJ, Verstappen NHM, Vo AA, Ragle JM, Ruijtenberg S, Ward JD, Boxem M. G3 (Bethesda). 2022 Aug 27. pii: 6677660. doi: 10.1093/g3journal/jkac222. PubMed 36029236.
Backbone
  Vector backbone: pBluescript SK (+)
  Backbone size w/o insert (bp): 2863
  Vector type: Bacterial Expression
Growth in bacteria
  Bacterial resistance: Ampicillin, 100 μg/mL
  Growth temperature: 37°C
  Growth strain: DH5alpha
  Copy number: High Copy
Gene/Insert
  Gene/Insert name: Linker::mKate2::mIAA7
  Species: C. elegans (nematode)
  Insert size (bp): 1143
  Cloning method: Gibson Cloning
  Sequencing primers: 5′ M13 forward; 3′ M13 reverse
Resource information
  A portion of this plasmid was derived from a plasmid made by: mKate2 origin: pDD375 (Addgene #91825)
Terms and licenses: Academic/Nonprofit Terms; Industry Terms: Not Available to Industry
How to cite: pJJS010 was a gift from Mike Boxem (Addgene plasmid # 188333 ; http://n2t.net/addgene:188333 ; RRID:Addgene_188333)
