>Addgene plasmid #188333 | pJJS010 | depositor partial sequence | sequence record 365676 | mIAA7 degron
GGATTCTCCGAGACCGTCGACCTCATGCTCAACCTCCAATCCAACAAGGAGGGATCCGTCGACCTCAAGA
ACGTCTCCGCCGTCCCAAAGGAGAAGACCACCCTCAAGGTAAGTTTAAACATATATATACTAACTAACCC
TGATTATTTAAATTTTCAGGACCCATCCAAGCCACCAGCCAAGGCCCAAGTCGTCGGATGGCCACCAGTC
CGTAACTACCGTAAGAACATGATGACCCAACAAAAGACCTCCTCC
