>Addgene plasmid #188333 | pJJS010 | depositor partial sequence | sequence record 365677 | mKate2
ATGGTCTCCGAGCTCATTAAAGAAAACATGCATATGAAGCTCTACATGGAGGGAACCGTCAACAACCACC
ACTTCAAGTGCACCTCCGAGGGAGAGGGAAAGCCATACGAGGGAACCCAAACCATGCGTATCAAGGCCGT
CGAGGGAGGACCACTCCCATTCGCCTTCGACATCCTCGCCACCTCCTTCATGTACGGATCCAAGGTAAGT
TTAAACATATATATACTAACTAACCCTGATTATTTAAATTTTCAGACCTTCATCAACCACACCCAAGGAA
TCCCAGACTTCTTCAAGCAATCCTTCCCAGAGGGATTCACCTGGGAGCGTGTCACCACCTACGAGGACGG
AGGAGTCCTCACCGCCACCCAAGACACCTCCCTCCAAGACGGATGCCTCATCTACAACGTCAAGGTAAGT
TTAAACAGTTCGGTACTAACTAACCATACATATTTAAATTTTCAGATCCGTGGAGTCAACTTCCCATCCA
ACGGACCAGTCATGCAAAAGAAGACCCTCGGATGGGAGGCCTCCACCGAGACCCTCTACCCAGCCGACGG
AGGACTTGAGGGACGTGCCGACATGGCCCTCAAGCTCGTCGGAGGAGGACACCTCATCTGCAACCTCAAG
GTAAGTTTAAACATGATTTTACTAACTAACTAATCTGATTTAAATTTTCAGACCACCTACCGTTCCAAGA
AGCCAGCCAAGAACCTCAAGATGCCAGGAGTCTACTACGTCGACCGTCGTCTTGAGCGTATCAAGGAGGC
CGACAAGGAGACCTACGTCGAGCAACACGAGGTCGCCGTCGCCCGTTACTGCGACCTCCCATCCAAGCTC
GGACACCGTAAG
